Addgene plasmid #161656: IDG_CATSPER2_OE_1
Purpose: Overexpresses CATSPER2
Depositing lab: Mike McManus. Depositing organization: University of California, San Francisco (UCSF).
Backbone
  Vector backbone: pLX304
  Vector type: Mammalian Expression
  Selectable markers: Blasticidin
Growth in bacteria
  Bacterial resistance: Ampicillin, 100 μg/mL
  Growth temperature: 30°C
  Growth strain: NEB Stable
  Copy number: Low Copy
Gene/Insert
  Gene/Insert name: CATSPER2
  Species: H. sapiens (human)
  Entrez Gene: CATSPER2 (a.k.a. MGC33346)
  Tag / fusion protein: V5 (C terminal on backbone)
  Cloning method: Gateway Cloning
Terms and licenses: Academic/Nonprofit Terms; Industry Terms: Not Available to Industry
How to cite: IDG_CATSPER2_OE_1 was a gift from Mike McManus (Addgene plasmid # 161656 ; http://n2t.net/addgene:161656 ; RRID:Addgene_161656)
