[The description below was written by a language model from this plasmid's Addgene catalogue record and pLannotate feature annotations shown in this document.]
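Description:
IDG_CATSPER2_OE_1 is a mammalian overexpression construct for human CATSPER2, built by Gateway cloning into pLX304. The catalogue lists it simply as a mammalian expression vector, but the annotated features show a third-generation, self-inactivating HIV-1 lentiviral architecture. An RSV promoter drives a truncated 5' LTR, followed by the Ψ packaging signal with a partial gag sequence, the Rev response element, a cPPT/CTS element and a ΔU3 3' LTR. The cassette can therefore be packaged into lentiviral particles when helper functions are supplied in trans, then integrated into target cells. In bacteria the plasmid carries an ampicillin resistance gene and a ColE1/pUC-type origin (although the catalogue lists it as low copy), along with an f1 origin. SV40 origin and poly(A) sequences lie outside the viral unit.

Between the LTRs there are two expression units. A human PGK promoter drives blasticidin S deaminase, which allows blasticidin selection of transduced or transfected cells. Downstream, the CMV enhancer/promoter drives the CATSPER2 open reading frame, which is flanked by attB1 and attB2 Gateway recombination sites and followed by a backbone-encoded C-terminal V5 epitope tag for detecting the protein. A WPRE after the tag enhances transcript stability and expression. CATSPER2 encodes a subunit of the sperm voltage-gated calcium channel involved in hyperactivation and fertilization. The feature table annotates the coding sequence only as a fragment of about 560 nt matching the reference protein, so the insert may be a short isoform or a partial ORF; the record does not say which. The stated purpose is overexpression of CATSPER2 in mammalian cells.
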