Features (pLannotate 1.2.2; 32 found; start..end, strand, type, name):
      1..304     +  enhancer       CMV enhancer: human cytomegalovirus immediate early enhancer
    305..508     +  promoter       CMV promoter: human cytomegalovirus (CMV) immediate early promoter
    532..549     +  protein_bind   attB1 (fragment): mutant version of attB; core recombination site for the Gateway® BP reaction BP Clonase™
    555..1115    +  CDS            CATSPER2 (fragment): CTSR2_HUMAN - Experimental evidence at protein level: Swiss-Prot protein existence level 1. Voltage-gated calcium channel that plays a central role in calcium-dependent physiological responses essential for successful fertilization, such as sperm hyperactivation, acrosome reaction and chemotaxis towards the oocyte. From Homo sapiens (Human).
   1154..1177    -  protein_bind   attB2: mutant version of attB; recombination site for the Gateway® BP reaction BP Clonase™
   1179..1220    +  CDS            V5 tag: epitope tag from simian virus 5
   1262..1850    +  misc_feature   WPRE: woodchuck hepatitis virus posttranscriptional regulatory element
   1901..1920    +  misc_feature   cPPT/CTS (fragment): central polypurine tract and central termination sequence of HIV-1
   1922..2155    +  LTR            3' LTR (ΔU3): self-inactivating 3' long terminal repeat (LTR) from HIV-1
   2233..2354    +  polyA_signal   SV40 poly(A) signal: SV40 polyadenylation signal
   2394..2529    +  rep_origin     SV40 ori: SV40 origin of replication
   2550..2568    -  promoter       T7 promoter: promoter for bacteriophage T7 RNA polymerase
   2576..2731    +  CDS            lacZα (fragment): LacZα fragment of β-galactosidase; lacZ fragment
   2736..3164    +  rep_origin     f1 ori (sequence partly withheld): f1 bacteriophage origin of replication; arrow indicates direction of (+) strand synthesis
   3217..3321    +  promoter       AmpR promoter: bla
   3322..4182    +  CDS            AmpR: β-lactamase; bla; confers resistance to ampicillin, carbenicillin, and related antibiotics
   4353..4941    +  rep_origin     ori: high-copy-number ColE1/pMB1/pBR322/pUC origin of replication
   5124..5216    +  CDS            lacI (fragment): lac repressor; lacI; The lac repressor binds to the lac operator to inhibit transcription in E. coli. This inhibition can be relieved by adding lactose or isopropyl-β-D-thiogalactopyranoside (IPTG).
   5229..5250    +  protein_bind   CAP binding site: CAP binding activates transcription in the presence of cAMP. E. coli catabolite activator protein
   5265..5295    +  promoter       lac promoter: promoter for the E. coli lac operon
   5303..5319    +  protein_bind   lac operator: The lac repressor binds to the lac operator to inhibit transcription in E. coli. This inhibition can be relieved by adding lactose or isopropyl-β-D-thiogalactopyranoside (IPTG). lac repressor encoded by lacI
   5364..5382    +  promoter       T3 promoter: promoter for bacteriophage T3 RNA polymerase
   5410..5636    +  promoter       RSV promoter: Rous sarcoma virus enhancer/promoter
   5637..5817    +  LTR            5' LTR (truncated): truncated 5' long terminal repeat (LTR) from HIV-1
   5864..5989    +  misc_feature   HIV-1 Ψ: packaging signal of human immunodeficiency virus type 1
   5973..6336    +  CDS            HIV-1 gag (fragment): gag protein from human immunodeficiency virus 1; gag
   6482..6715    +  misc_feature   RRE: The Rev response element (RRE) of HIV-1 allows for Rev-dependent mRNA export from the nucleus to the cytoplasm.
   7092..7118    +  CDS            Rev (fragment): human immunodeficiency virus 1 (HIV-1) Rev protein; rev; enhances nuclear export of unspliced and incompletely spliced viral mRNAs
   7119..7619    +  promoter       hPGK promoter: human phosphoglycerate kinase 1 promoter
   7631..8026    +  CDS            BSD: blasticidin S deaminase; Aspergillus terreus BSD; confers resistance to blasticidin
   8086..8203    +  misc_feature   cPPT/CTS: central polypurine tract and central termination sequence of HIV-1
   8262..8319    +  enhancer       CMV enhancer (fragment): human cytomegalovirus immediate early enhancer
>Addgene plasmid #161656 | IDG_CATSPER2_OE_1 | addgene full sequence | sequence record 319637 | Addgene NGS Result
CGTTACATAACTTACGGTAAATGGCCCGCCTGGCTGACCGCCCAACGACCCCCGCCCATTGACGTCAATA
ATGACGTATGTTCCCATAGTAACGCCAATAGGGACTTTCCATTGACGTCAATGGGTGGAGTATTTACGGT
AAACTGCCCACTTGGCAGTACATCAAGTGTATCATATGCCAAGTACGCCCCCTATTGACGTCAATGACGG
TAAATGGCCCGCCTGGCATTATGCCCAGTACATGACCTTATGGGACTTTCCTACTTGGCAGTACATCTAC
GTATTAGTCATCGCTATTACCATGGTGATGCGGTTTTGGCAGTACATCAATGGGCGTGGATAGCGGTTTG
ACTCACGGGGATTTCCAAGTCTCCACCCCATTGACGTCAATGGGAGTTTGTTTTGGCACCAAAATCAACG
GGACTTTCCAAAATGTCGTAACAACTCCGCCCCATTGACGCAAATGGGCGGTAGGCGTGTACGGTGGGAG
GTCTATATAAGCAGAGCTCTCTGGCTAACTGTCGGGATCAACAAGTTTGTACAAAAAAGTTGGCATGGCC
GCTTACCAACAAGAAGAGCAGATGCAGCTTCCCCGAGCTGATGCCATTCGTTCACGTCTCATCGATACTT
TCTCTCTCATTGAGCATTTGCAAGGCTTGAGCCAAGCTGTGCCGCGGCACACTATCAGGAAGTTACTTGA
TCCTTCCCGCCAGAAGAAACTTGTATTGGGAGATCAACACCAGCTAGTGCGTTTCTCTATAAAGCCTCAG
CGTATAGAACAGATTTCACATGCCCAGAGGCTGTTGAGCAGGCTTCATGTGCGCTGCAGTCAGAGGCCAC
CTCTTTCTTTGTGGGCCGGATGGGTCCTTGAGTGTCCTCTCTTCAAAAACTTCATCATCTTCCTGGTCTT
TTTGAATACGATCATATTGATGGTTGAAATAGAATTGCTGGAATCCACAAATACCAAACTATGGCCATTG
AAGCTGACCTTGGAGGTGGCAGCTTGGTTTATCTTGCTTATTTTCATCCTGGAGATCCTTCTTAAGTGGC
TATCCAACTTTTCTGTTTTCTGGAAGAGTGCCTGGAATGTCTTTGACTTTGTTGTTACCATGTTGGTAAG
GATAGAGATCCTGAGGGTTCGTTTAGTGGGATGCCCAACTTTCTTGTACAAAGTGGTTGGTAAGCCTATC
CCTAACCCTCTCCTCGGTCTCGATTCTACGTAGTAATGAGCTAGCGCTAACCGGTGGCGCGTTAAGTCGA
CAATCAACCTCTGGATTACAAAATTTGTGAAAGATTGACTGGTATTCTTAACTATGTTGCTCCTTTTACG
CTATGTGGATACGCTGCTTTAATGCCTTTGTATCATGCTATTGCTTCCCGTATGGCTTTCATTTTCTCCT
CCTTGTATAAATCCTGGTTGCTGTCTCTTTATGAGGAGTTGTGGCCCGTTGTCAGGCAACGTGGCGTGGT
GTGCACTGTGTTTGCTGACGCAACCCCCACTGGTTGGGGCATTGCCACCACCTGTCAGCTCCTTTCCGGG
ACTTTCGCTTTCCCCCTCCCTATTGCCACGGCGGAACTCATCGCCGCCTGCCTTGCCCGCTGCTGGACAG
GGGCTCGGCTGTTGGGCACTGACAATTCCGTGGTGTTGTCGGGGAAATCATCGTCCTTTCCTTGGCTGCT
CGCCTGTGTTGCCACCTGGATTCTGCGCGGGACGTCCTTCTGCTACGTCCCTTCGGCCCTCAATCCAGCG
GACCTTCCTTCCCGCGGCCTGCTGCCGGCTCTGCGGCCTCTTCCGCGTCTTCGCCTTCGCCCTCAGACGA
GTCGGATCTCCCTTTGGGCCGCCTCCCCGCGTCGACTTTAAGACCAATGACTTACAAGGCAGCTGTAGAT
CTTAGCCACTTTTTAAAAGAAAAGGGGGGACTGGAAGGGCTAATTCACTCCCAACGAAGACAAGATCTGC
TTTTTGCTTGTACTGGGTCTCTCTGGTTAGACCAGATCTGAGCCTGGGAGCTCTCTGGCTAACTAGGGAA
CCCACTGCTTAAGCCTCAATAAAGCTTGCCTTGAGTGCTTCAAGTAGTGTGTGCCCGTCTGTTGTGTGAC
TCTGGTAACTAGAGATCCCTCAGACCCTTTTAGTCAGTGTGGAAAATCTCTAGCAGTACGTATAGTAGTT
CATGTCATCTTATTATTCAGTATTTATAACTTGCAAAGAAATGAATATCAGAGAGTGAGAGGAACTTGTT
TATTGCAGCTTATAATGGTTACAAATAAAGCAATAGCATCACAAATTTCACAAATAAAGCATTTTTTTCA
CTGCATTCTAGTTGTGGTTTGTCCAAACTCATCAATGTATCTTATCATGTCTGGCTCTAGCTATCCCGCC
CCTAACTCCGCCCATCCCGCCCCTAACTCCGCCCAGTTCCGCCCATTCTCCGCCCCATGGCTGACTAATT
TTTTTTATTTATGCAGAGGCCGAGGCCGCCTCGGCCTCTGAGCTATTCCAGAAGTAGTGAGGAGGCTTTT
TTGGAGGCCTAGGGACGTACCCAATTCGCCCTATAGTGAGTCGTATTACGCGCGCTCACTGGCCGTCGTT
TTACAACGTCGTGACTGGGAAAACCCTGGCGTTACCCAACTTAATCGCCTTGCAGCACATCCCCCTTTCG
CCAGCTGGCGTAATAGCGAAGAGGCCCGCACCGATCGCCCTTCCCAACAGTTGCGCAGCCTGAATGGCGA
ATGGG
[124 nt withheld, positions 2736-2859]
C
[91 nt withheld, positions 2861-2951]
A
[49 nt withheld, positions 2953-3001]
CCTTTGACGTTGGAGTCCACGTTCTTT
[37 nt withheld, positions 3029-3065]
ACCCTATCTCGGTCTATTCTTTTGATTTATAAGGGATTTTGCCGATTTCGGCCTATTGGTTAAAAAATGA
GCTGATTTAACAAAAATTTAACGCGAATTTTAACAAAATATTAACGCTTACAATTTAGGTGGCACTTTTC
GGGGAAATGTGCGCGGAACCCCTATTTGTTTATTTTTCTAAATACATTCAAATATGTATCCGCTCATGAG
ACAATAACCCTGATAAATGCTTCAATAATATTGAAAAAGGAAGAGTATGAGTATTCAACATTTCCGTGTC
GCCCTTATTCCCTTTTTTGCGGCATTTTGCCTTCCTGTTTTTGCTCACCCAGAAACGCTGGTGAAAGTAA
AAGATGCTGAAGATCAGTTGGGTGCACGAGTGGGTTACATCGAACTGGATCTCAACAGCGGTAAGATCCT
TGAGAGTTTTCGCCCCGAAGAACGTTTTCCAATGATGAGCACTTTTAAAGTTCTGCTATGTGGCGCGGTA
TTATCCCGTATTGACGCCGGGCAAGAGCAACTCGGTCGCCGCATACACTATTCTCAGAATGACTTGGTTG
AGTACTCACCAGTCACAGAAAAGCATCTTACGGATGGCATGACAGTAAGAGAATTATGCAGTGCTGCCAT
AACCATGAGTGATAACACTGCGGCCAACTTACTTCTGACAACGATCGGAGGACCGAAGGAGCTAACCGCT
TTTTTGCACAACATGGGGGATCATGTAACTCGCCTTGATCGTTGGGAACCGGAGCTGAATGAAGCCATAC
CAAACGACGAGCGTGACACCACGATGCCTGTAGCAATGGCAACAACGTTGCGCAAACTATTAACTGGCGA
ACTACTTACTCTAGCTTCCCGGCAACAATTAATAGACTGGATGGAGGCGGATAAAGTTGCAGGACCACTT
CTGCGCTCGGCCCTTCCGGCTGGCTGGTTTATTGCTGATAAATCTGGAGCCGGTGAGCGTGGGTCTCGCG
GTATCATTGCAGCACTGGGGCCAGATGGTAAGCCCTCCCGTATCGTAGTTATCTACACGACGGGGAGTCA
GGCAACTATGGATGAACGAAATAGACAGATCGCTGAGATAGGTGCCTCACTGATTAAGCATTGGTAACTG
TCAGACCAAGTTTACTCATATATACTTTAGATTGATTTAAAACTTCATTTTTAATTTAAAAGGATCTAGG
TGAAGATCCTTTTTGATAATCTCATGACCAAAATCCCTTAACGTGAGTTTTCGTTCCACTGAGCGTCAGA
CCCCGTAGAAAAGATCAAAGGATCTTCTTGAGATCCTTTTTTTCTGCGCGTAATCTGCTGCTTGCAAACA
AAAAAACCACCGCTACCAGCGGTGGTTTGTTTGCCGGATCAAGAGCTACCAACTCTTTTTCCGAAGGTAA
CTGGCTTCAGCAGAGCGCAGATACCAAATACTGTTCTTCTAGTGTAGCCGTAGTTAGGCCACCACTTCAA
GAACTCTGTAGCACCGCCTACATACCTCGCTCTGCTAATCCTGTTACCAGTGGCTGCTGCCAGTGGCGAT
AAGTCGTGTCTTACCGGGTTGGACTCAAGACGATAGTTACCGGATAAGGCGCAGCGGTCGGGCTGAACGG
GGGGTTCGTGCACACAGCCCAGCTTGGAGCGAACGACCTACACCGAACTGAGATACCTACAGCGTGAGCT
ATGAGAAAGCGCCACGCTTCCCGAAGGGAGAAAGGCGGACAGGTATCCGGTAAGCGGCAGGGTCGGAACA
GGAGAGCGCACGAGGGAGCTTCCAGGGGGAAACGCCTGGTATCTTTATAGTCCTGTCGGGTTTCGCCACC
TCTGACTTGAGCGTCGATTTTTGTGATGCTCGTCAGGGGGGCGGAGCCTATGGAAAAACGCCAGCAACGC
GGCCTTTTTACGGTTCCTGGCCTTTTGCTGGCCTTTTGCTCACATGTTCTTTCCTGCGTTATCCCCTGAT
TCTGTGGATAACCGTATTACCGCCTTTGAGTGAGCTGATACCGCTCGCCGCAGCCGAACGACCGAGCGCA
GCGAGTCAGTGAGCGAGGAAGCGGAAGAGCGCCCAATACGCAAACCGCCTCTCCCCGCGCGTTGGCCGAT
TCATTAATGCAGCTGGCACGACAGGTTTCCCGACTGGAAAGCGGGCAGTGAGCGCAACGCAATTAATGTG
AGTTAGCTCACTCATTAGGCACCCCAGGCTTTACACTTTATGCTTCCGGCTCGTATGTTGTGTGGAATTG
TGAGCGGATAACAATTTCACACAGGAAACAGCTATGACCATGATTACGCCAAGCGCGCAATTAACCCTCA
CTAAAGGGAACAAAAGCTGGAGCTGCAAGCTTAATGTAGTCTTATGCAATACTCTTGTAGTCTTGCAACA
TGGTAACGATGAGTTAGCAACATGCCTTACAAGGAGAGAAAAAGCACCGTGCATGCCGATTGGTGGAAGT
AAGGTGGTACGATCGTGCCTTATTAGGAAGGCAACAGACGGGTCTGACATGGATTGGACGAACCACTGAA
TTGCCGCATTGCAGAGATATTGTATTTAAGTGCCTAGCTCGATACATAAACGGGTCTCTCTGGTTAGACC
AGATCTGAGCCTGGGAGCTCTCTGGCTAACTAGGGAACCCACTGCTTAAGCCTCAATAAAGCTTGCCTTG
AGTGCTTCAAGTAGTGTGTGCCCGTCTGTTGTGTGACTCTGGTAACTAGAGATCCCTCAGACCCTTTTAG
TCAGTGTGGAAAATCTCTAGCAGTGGCGCCCGAACAGGGACTTGAAAGCGAAAGGGAAACCAGAGGAGCT
CTCTCGACGCAGGACTCGGCTTGCTGAAGCGCGCACGGCAAGAGGCGAGGGGCGGCGACTGGTGAGTACG
CCAAAAATTTTGACTAGCGGAGGCTAGAAGGAGAGAGATGGGTGCGAGAGCGTCAGTATTAAGCGGGGGA
GAATTAGATCGCGATGGGAAAAAATTCGGTTAAGGCCAGGGGGAAAGAAAAAATATAAATTAAAACATAT
AGTATGGGCAAGCAGGGAGCTAGAACGATTCGCAGTTAATCCTGGCCTGTTAGAAACATCAGAAGGCTGT
AGACAAATACTGGGACAGCTACAACCATCCCTTCAGACAGGATCAGAAGAACTTAGATCATTATATAATA
CAGTAGCAACCCTCTATTGTGTGCATCAAAGGATAGAGATAAAAGACACCAAGGAAGCTTTAGACAAGAT
AGAGGAAGAGCAAAACAAAAGTAAGACCACCGCACAGCAAGCGGCCGCTGATCTTCAGACCTGGAGGAGG
AGATATGAGGGACAATTGGAGAAGTGAATTATATAAATATAAAGTAGTAAAAATTGAACCATTAGGAGTA
GCACCCACCAAGGCAAAGAGAAGAGTGGTGCAGAGAGAAAAAAGAGCAGTGGGAATAGGAGCTTTGTTCC
TTGGGTTCTTGGGAGCAGCAGGAAGCACTATGGGCGCAGCGTCAATGACGCTGACGGTACAGGCCAGACA
ATTATTGTCTGGTATAGTGCAGCAGCAGAACAATTTGCTGAGGGCTATTGAGGCGCAACAGCATCTGTTG
CAACTCACAGTCTGGGGCATCAAGCAGCTCCAGGCAAGAATCCTGGCTGTGGAAAGATACCTAAAGGATC
AACAGCTCCTGGGGATTTGGGGTTGCTCTGGAAAACTCATTTGCACCACTGCTGTGCCTTGGAATGCTAG
TTGGAGTAATAAATCTCTGGAACAGATTTGGAATCACACGACCTGGATGGAGTGGGACAGAGAAATTAAC
AATTACACAAGCTTAATACACTCCTTAATTGAAGAATCGCAAAACCAGCAAGAAAAGAATGAACAAGAAT
TATTGGAATTAGATAAATGGGCAAGTTTGTGGAATTGGTTTAACATAACAAATTGGCTGTGGTATATAAA
ATTATTCATAATGATAGTAGGAGGCTTGGTAGGTTTAAGAATAGTTTTTGCTGTACTTTCTATAGTGAAT
AGAGTTAGGCAGGGATATTCACCATTATCGTTTCAGACCCACCTCCCAACCCCGAGGGGACCCTTGCGCC
TTTTCCAAGGCAGCCCTGGGTTTGCGCAGGGACGCGGCTGCTCTGGGCGTGGTTCCGGGAAACGCAGCGG
CGCCGACCCTGGGTCTCGCACATTCTTCACGTCCGTTCGCAGCGTCACCCGGATCTTCGCCGCTACCCTT
GTGGGCCCCCCGGCGACGCTTCCTGCTCCGCCCCTAAGTCGGGAAGGTTCCTTGCGGTTCGCGGCGTGCC
GGACGTGACAAACGGAAGCCGCACGTCTCACTAGTACCCTCGCAGACGGACAGCGCCAGGGAGCAATGGC
AGCGCGCCGACCGCGATGGGCTGTGGCCAATAGCGGCTGCTCAGCAGGGCGCGCCGAGAGCAGCGGCCGG
GAAGGGGCGGTGCGGGAGGCGGGGTGTGGGGCGGTAGTGTGGGCCCTGTTCCTGCCCGCGCGGTGTTCCG
CATTCTGCAAGCCTCCGGAGCGCACGTCGGCAGTCGGCTCCCTCGTTGACCGAATCACCGACCTCTCTCC
CCAGGGGGTACCACCATGGCCAAGCCTTTGTCTCAAGAAGAATCCACCCTCATTGAAAGAGCAACGGCTA
CAATCAACAGCATCCCCATCTCTGAAGACTACAGCGTCGCCAGCGCAGCTCTCTCTAGCGACGGCCGCAT
CTTCACTGGTGTCAATGTATATCATTTTACTGGGGGACCTTGTGCAGAACTCGTGGTGCTGGGCACTGCT
GCTGCTGCGGCAGCTGGCAACCTGACTTGTATCGTCGCGATCGGAAATGAGAACAGGGGCATCTTGAGCC
CCTGCGGACGGTGCCGACAGGTGCTTCTCGATCTGCATCCTGGGATCAAAGCCATAGTGAAGGACAGTGA
TGGACAGCCGACGGCAGTTGGGATTCGTGAATTGCTGCCCTCTGGTTATGTGTGGGAGGGCCTGCAGCTG
CAGTAGTAAGAATTCTAGATCTTGAGACAAATGGCAGTATTCATCCACAATTTTAAAAGAAAAGGGGGGA
TTGGGGGGTACAGTGCAGGGGAAAGAATAGTAGACATAATAGCAACAGACATACAAACTAAAGAATTACA
AAAACAAATTACAAAAATTCAAAATTTTCGGGTTTATTACAGGGACAGCAGAGATCCACTTTGGCGCCGG
CTCGAGGGGGCCCGGGGTTATTAATAGTAATCAATTACGGGGTCATTAGTTCATAGCCCATATATGGAGT
TCCG
