>Addgene plasmid #161656 | IDG_CATSPER2_OE_1 | depositor partial sequence | sequence record 313355 | Partial Sequence
ATGGCCGCTTACCAACAAGAAGAGCAGATGCAGCTTCCCCGAGCTGATGCCATTCGTTCACGTCTCATCG
ATACTTTCTCTCTCATTGAGCATTTGCAAGGCTTGAGCCAAGCTGTGCCGCGGCACACTATCAGGAAGTT
ACTTGATCCTTCCCGCCAGAAGAAACTTGTATTGGGAGATCAACACCAGCTAGTGCGTTTCTCTATAAAG
CCTCAGCGTATAGAACAGATTTCACATGCCCAGAGGCTGTTGAGCAGGCTTCATGTGCGCTGCAGTCAGA
GGCCACCTCTTTCTTTGTGGGCCGGATGGGTCCTTGAGTGTCCTCTCTTCAAAAACTTCATCATCTTCCT
GGTCTTTTTGAATACGATCATATTGATGGTTGAAATAGAATTGCTGGAATCCACAAATACCAAACTATGG
CCATTGAAGCTGACCTTGGAGGTGGCAGCTTGGTTTATCTTGCTTATTTTCATCCTGGAGATCCTTCTTA
AGTGGCTATCCAACTTTTCTGTTTTCTGGAAGAGTGCCTGGAATGTCTTTGACTTTGTTGTTACCATGTT
GGTAAGGATAGAGATCCTGAGGGTTCGTTTAGTGGGATGCCCAACTTTCTTGTACAAAGTGGTTGGTAAG
CCTATCCCTAACCCTCTCCTCGGTCTCGATTCTACGTAG
